>Addgene plasmid #48674 | M-SPn-VP64 | depositor partial sequence | sequence record 71848 | M-SPn-VP64 sequence 4332 bps
GCCACCATGGACAAGAAGTACTCCATTGGGCTCGCTATCGGCACAAACAGCGTCGGCTGGGCCGTCATTA
CGGACGAGTACAAGGTGCCGAGCAAAAAATTCAAAGTTCTGGGCAATACCGATCGCCACAGCATAAAGAA
GAACCTCATTGGCGCCCTCCTGTTCGACTCCGGGGAGACGGCCGAAGCCACGCGGCTCAAAAGAACAGCA
CGGCGCAGATATACCCGCAGAAAGAATCGGATCTGCTACCTGCAGGAGATCTTTAGTAATGAGATGGCTA
AGGTGGATGACTCTTTCTTCCATAGGCTGGAGGAGTCCTTTTTGGTGGAGGAGGATAAAAAGCACGAGCG
CCACCCAATCTTTGGCAATATCGTGGACGAGGTGGCGTACCATGAAAAGTACCCAACCATATATCATCTG
AGGAAGAAGCTTGTAGACAGTACTGATAAGGCTGACTTGCGGTTGATCTATCTCGCGCTGGCGCATATGA
TCAAATTTCGGGGACACTTCCTCATCGAGGGGGACCTGAACCCAGACAACAGCGATGTCGACAAACTCTT
TATCCAACTGGTTCAGACTTACAATCAGCTTTTCGAAGAGAACCCGATCAACGCATCCGGAGTTGACGCC
AAAGCAATCCTGAGCGCTAGGCTGTCCAAATCCCGGCGGCTCGAAAACCTCATCGCACAGCTCCCTGGGG
AGAAGAAGAACGGCCTGTTTGGTAATCTTATCGCCCTGTCACTCGGGCTGACCCCCAACTTTAAATCTAA
CTTCGACCTGGCCGAAGATGCCAAGCTTCAACTGAGCAAAGACACCTACGATGATGATCTCGACAATCTG
CTGGCCCAGATCGGCGACCAGTACGCAGACCTTTTTTTGGCGGCAAAGAACCTGTCAGACGCCATTCTGC
TGAGTGATATTCTGCGAGTGAACACGGAGATCACCAAAGCTCCGCTGAGCGCTAGTATGATCAAGCGCTA
TGATGAGCACCACCAAGACTTGACTTTGCTGAAGGCCCTTGTCAGACAGCAACTGCCTGAGAAGTACAAG
GAAATTTTCTTCGATCAGTCTAAAAATGGCTACGCCGGATACATTGACGGCGGAGCAAGCCAGGAGGAAT
TTTACAAATTTATTAAGCCCATCTTGGAAAAAATGGACGGCACCGAGGAGCTGCTGGTAAAGCTTAACAG
AGAAGATCTGTTGCGCAAACAGCGCACTTTCGACAATGGAAGCATCCCCCACCAGATTCACCTGGGCGAA
CTGCACGCTATCCTCAGGCGGCAAGAGGATTTCTACCCCTTTTTGAAAGATAACAGGGAAAAGATTGAGA
AAATCCTCACATTTCGGATACCCTACTATGTAGGCCCCCTCGCCCGGGGAAATTCCAGATTCGCGTGGAT
GACTCGCAAATCAGAAGAGACCATCACTCCCTGGAACTTCGAGGAAGTCGTGGATAAGGGGGCCTCTGCC
CAGTCCTTCATCGAAAGGATGACTAACTTTGATAAAAATCTGCCTAACGAAAAGGTGCTTCCTAAACACT
CTCTGCTGTACGAGTACTTCACAGTTTATAACGAGCTCACCAAGGTCAAATACGTCACAGAAGGGATGAG
AAAGCCAGCATTCCTGTCTGGAGAGCAGAAGAAAGCTATCGTGGACCTCCTCTTCAAGACGAACCGGAAA
GTTACCGTGAAACAGCTCAAAGAAGACTATTTCAAAAAGATTGAATGTTTCGACTCTGTTGAAATCAGCG
GAGTGGAGGATCGCTTCAACGCATCCCTGGGAACGTATCACGATCTCCTGAAAATCATTAAAGACAAGGA
CTTCCTGGACAATGAGGAGAACGAGGACATTCTTGAGGACATTGTCCTCACCCTTACGTTGTTTGAAGAT
AGGGAGATGATTGAAGAACGCTTGAAAACTTACGCTCATCTCTTCGACGACAAAGTCATGAAACAGCTCA
AGAGGCGCCGATATACAGGATGGGGGCGGCTGTCAAGAAAACTGATCAATGGGATCCGAGACAAGCAGAG
TGGAAAGACAATCCTGGATTTTCTTAAGTCCGATGGATTTGCCAACCGGAACTTCATGCAGTTGATCCAT
GATGACTCTCTCACCTTTAAGGAGGACATCCAGAAAGCACAAGTTTCTGGCCAGGGGGACAGTCTTCACG
AGCACATCGCTAATCTTGCAGGTAGCCCAGCTATCAAAAAGGGAATACTGCAGACCGTTAAGGTCGTGGA
TGAACTCGTCAAAGTAATGGGAAGGCATAAGCCCGAGAATATCGTTATCGAGATGGCCCGAGAGAACCAA
ACTACCCAGAAGGGACAGAAGAACAGTAGGGAAAGGATGAAGAGGATTGAAGAGGGTATAAAAGAACTGG
GGTCCCAAATCCTTAAGGAACACCCAGTTGAAAACACCCAGCTTCAGAATGAGAAGCTCTACCTGTACTA
CCTGCAGAACGGCAGGGACATGTACGTGGATCAGGAACTGGACATCAATCGGCTCTCCGACTACGACGTG
GCTGCTATCGTGCCCCAGTCTTTTCTCAAAGATGATTCTATTGATAATAAAGTGTTGACAAGATCCGATA
AAGCTAGAGGGAAGAGTGATAACGTCCCCTCAGAAGAAGTTGTCAAGAAAATGAAAAATTATTGGCGGCA
GCTGCTGAACGCCAAACTGATCACACAACGGAAGTTCGATAATCTGACTAAGGCTGAACGAGGTGGCCTG
TCTGAGTTGGATAAAGCCGGCTTCATCAAAAGGCAGCTTGTTGAGACACGCCAGATCACCAAGCACGTGG
CCCAAATTCTCGATTCACGCATGAACACCAAGTACGATGAAAATGACAAACTGATTCGAGAGGTGAAAGT
TATTACTCTGAAGTCTAAGCTGGTCTCAGATTTCAGAAAGGACTTTCAGTTTTATAAGGTGAGAGAGATC
AACAATTACCACCATGCGCATGATGCCTACCTGAATGCAGTGGTAGGCACTGCACTTATCAAAAAATATC
CCAAGCTTGAATCTGAATTTGTTTACGGAGACTATAAAGTGTACGATGTTAGGAAAATGATCGCAAAGTC
TGAGCAGGAAATAGGCAAGGCCACCGCTAAGTACTTCTTTTACAGCAATATTATGAATTTTTTCAAGACC
GAGATTACACTGGCCAATGGAGAGATTCGGAAGCGACCACTTATCGAAACAAACGGAGAAACAGGAGAAA
TCGTGTGGGACAAGGGTAGGGATTTCGCGACAGTCCGGAAGGTCCTGTCCATGCCGCAGGTGAACATCGT
TAAAAAGACCGAAGTACAGACCGGAGGCTTCTCCAAGGAAAGTATCCTCCCGAAAAGGAACAGCGACAAG
CTGATCGCACGCAAAAAAGATTGGGACCCCAAGAAATACGGCGGATTCGATTCTCCTACAGTCGCTTACA
GTGTACTGGTTGTGGCCAAAGTGGAGAAAGGGAAGTCTAAAAAACTCAAAAGCGTCAAGGAACTGCTGGG
CATCACAATCATGGAGCGATCAAGCTTCGAAAAAAACCCCATCGACTTTCTCGAGGCGAAAGGATATAAA
GAGGTCAAAAAAGACCTCATCATTAAGCTTCCCAAGTACTCTCTCTTTGAGCTTGAAAACGGCCGGAAAC
GAATGCTCGCTAGTGCGGGCGAGCTGCAGAAAGGTAACGAGCTGGCACTGCCCTCTAAATACGTTAATTT
CTTGTATCTGGCCAGCCACTATGAAAAGCTCAAAGGGTCTCCCGAAGATAATGAGCAGAAGCAGCTGTTC
GTGGAACAACACAAACACTACCTTGATGAGATCATCGAGCAAATAAGCGAATTCTCCAAAAGAGTGATCC
TCGCCGACGCTAACCTCGATAAGGTGCTTTCTGCTTACAATAAGCACAGGGATAAGCCCATCAGGGAGCA
GGCAGAAAACATTATCCACTTGTTTACTCTGACCAACTTGGGCGCGCCTGCAGCCTTCAAGTACTTCGAC
ACCACCATAGACAGAAAGCGGTACACCTCTACAAAGGAGGTCCTGGACGCCACACTGATTCATCAGTCAA
TTACGGGGCTCTATGAAACAAGAATCGACCTCTCTCAGCTCGGTGGAGACAGCAGGGCTGACCCCAAGAA
GAAGAGGAAGGTGGAGGCCAGCGGTTCCGGACGGGCTGACGCATTGGACGATTTTGATCTGGATATGCTG
GGAAGTGACGCCCTCGATGATTTTGACCTTGACATGCTTGGTTCGGATGCCCTTGATGACTTTGACCTCG
ACATGCTCGGCAGTGACGCCCTTGATGATTTCGACCTGGACATGCTGATTAACTCTAGATGA
