>Addgene plasmid #48674 | M-SPn-VP64 | addgene partial sequence | sequence record 75364 | hdCas9-R2 5'-CCGGCTTTATCCAACTCAGAC-3'
AACTTCCGTTGTGTGATCAGTTTGGCGTTCAGCAGCTGCCGCCAATAATTTTTCATTTTCTTGACAACTT
CTTCTGAGGGGACGTTATCACTCTTCCCTCTAGCTTTATCGGATCTTGTCAACACTTTATTATCAATAGA
ATCATCTTTGAGAAAAGACTGGGGCACGATAGCAGCCACGTCGTAGTCGGAGAGCCGATTGATGTCCAGT
TCCTGATCCACGTACATGTCCCTGCCGTTCTGCAGGTAGTACAGGTAGAGCTTCTCATTCTGAAGCTGGG
TGTTTTCAACTGGGTGTTCCTTAAGGATTTGGGACCCCAGTTCTTTTATACCCTCTTCAATCCTCTTCAT
CCTTTCCCTACTGTTCTTCTGTCCCTTCTGGGTAGTTTGGTTCTCTCGGGCCATCTCGATAACGATATTC
TCGGGCTTATGCCTTCCCATTACTTTGACGAGTTCATCCACGACCTTAACGGTCTGCAGTATTCCCTTTT
TGATAGCTGGGCTACCTGCAAGATTAGCGATGTGCTCGTGAAGACTGTCCCCCTGGCCAGAAACTTGTGC
TTTCTGGATGTCCTCCTTAAAGGTGAGAGAGTCATCATGGATCAACTGCATGAAGTTCCGGTTGGCAAAT
CCATCGGACTTAAGAAAATCCAGGATTGTCTTTCCACTCTGCTTGTCTCGGATCCCATTGATCAGTTTTC
TTGACAGCCGCCCCCATCCTGTATATCGGCGCCTCTTGAGCTGTTTCATGACTTTGTCGTCGAAGAGATG
AGCGTAAGTTTTCAAGCGTTCTTCAATCATCTCCCTATCTTCAAACAACGTAAGGGTGAGGACAATGTCC
TCAAGAATGTCCTCGTTCTCCTCATTGTCCAGGAAGTCCTTGTCTTTAATGATTTTCAGGAGATCGTGAT
ACGTTCCCAGGGATGCGTTGAAGCGATCCTCCACTCCGCTGATTTCA
