>Addgene plasmid #48674 | M-SPn-VP64 | addgene partial sequence | sequence record 75365 | TK-pA-R 5'-ttgtctccttccgtgtttca-3'
CCGGTAGGGATCGAACCCTTTCATCTAGAGTTAATCAGCATGTCCAGGTCGAAATCATCAAGGGCGTCAC
TGCCGAGCATGTCGAGGTCAAAGTCATCAAGGGCATCCGAACCAAGCATGTCAAGGTCAAAATCATCGAG
GGCGTCACTTCCCAGCATATCCAGATCAAAATCGTCCAATGCGTCAGCCCGTCCGGAACCGCTGGCCTCC
ACCTTCCTCTTCTTCTTGGGGTCAGCCCTGCTGTCTCCACCGAGCTGAGAGAGGTCGATTCTTGTTTCAT
AGAGCCCCGTAATTGACTGATGAATCAGTGTGGCGTCCAGGACCTCCTTTGTAGAGGTGTACCGCTTTCT
GTCTATGGTGGTGTCGAAGTACTTGAAGGCTGCAGGCGCGCCCAAGTTGGTCAGAGTAAACAAGTGGATA
ATGTTTTCTGCCTGCTCCCTGATGGGCTTATCCCTGTGCTTATTGTAAGCAGAAAGCACCTTATCGAGGT
TAGCGTCGGCGAGGATCACTCTTTTGGAGAATTCGCTTATTTGCTCGATGATCTCATCAAGGTAGTGTTT
GTGTTGTTCCACGAACAGCTGCTTCTGCTCATTATCTTCGGGAGACCCTTTGAGCTTTTCATAGTGGCTG
GCCAGATACAAGAAATTAACGTATTTAGAGGGCAGTGCCAGCTCGTTACCTTTCTGCAGCTCGCCCGCAC
TAGCGAGCATTCGTTTCCGGCCGTTTTCAAGCTCAAAGAGAGAGTACTTGGGAAGCTTAATGATGAGGTC
TTTTTTGACCTCTTTATATCCTTTCGCCTCGAGAAAGTCGATGGGGTTTTTTTCGAAGCTTGATCGCTCC
ATGATTGTGATGCCCAGCAGTTCCTTGACGCTTTTGAGTTTTTTAGACTTCCCTTTCTCCACTTTGGCCA
CAACCAGTACACTGTAAGCGACTGTAGGAGAATCGAATCCGCCGTATTTCTTGGGGTCCCAATCTTTTT
