>Addgene plasmid #48674 | M-SPn-VP64 | addgene partial sequence | sequence record 75865 | CMV-F 5'-CGCAAATGGGCGGTAGGCGTG-3'
GAGCTCGTTTAGTGAACCGTCAGATCGCCTGGAGACGCCATCCACGCTGTTTTGACCTCCATAGAAGACA
CCGGGACCGATCCAGCCTCCGGACTCTAGAGGATCGAACCCTTGCCACCATGGACAAGAAGTACTCCATT
GGGCTCGCTATCGGCACAAACAGCGTCGGCTGGGCCGTCATTACGGACGAGTACAAGGTGCCGAGCAAAA
AATTCAAAGTTCTGGGCAATACCGATCGCCACAGCATAAAGAAGAACCTCATTGGCGCCCTCCTGTTCGA
CTCCGGGGAGACGGCCGAAGCCACGCGGCTCAAAAGAACAGCACGGCGCAGATATACCCGCAGAAAGAAT
CGGATCTGCTACCTGCAGGAGATCTTTAGTAATGAGATGGCTAAGGTGGATGACTCTTTCTTCCATAGGC
TGGAGGAGTCCTTTTTGGTGGAGGAGGATAAAAAGCACGAGCGCCACCCAATCTTTGGCAATATCGTGGA
CGAGGTGGCGTACCATGAAAAGTACCCAACCATATATCATCTGAGGAAGAAGCTTGTAGACAGTACTGAT
AAGGCTGACTTGCGGTTGATCTATCTCGCGCTGGCGCATATGATCAAATTTCGGGGACACTTCCTCATCG
AGGGGGACCTGAACCCAGACAACAGCGATGTCGACAAACTCTTTATCCAACTGGTTCAGACTTACAATCA
GCTTTTCGAAGAGAACCCGATCAACGCATCCGGAGTTGACGCCAAAGCAATCCTGAGCGCTAGGCTGTCC
AAATCCCGGCGGCTCGAAAACCTCATCGCACAGCTCCCTGGGGAGAAGAAGAACGGCCTGTTTGGTAATC
TTATCGCCCTGTCACTCGGGCTGA
