[The description below was written by a language model from this plasmid's Addgene catalogue record.]
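Description:
M-SPn-VP64 is a mammalian expression plasmid of about 9.7 kb, built on the Invitrogen pcDNA3.3 TOPO backbone and catalogued as a CRISPR vector. It is propagated in E. coli under ampicillin selection. It also carries a neomycin resistance marker, so transfected mammalian cells can be selected with G418. The record does not state the copy number or the cloning method, and no feature table is provided, so the origin of replication and other backbone elements are not individually documented here.

The payload is an insert of roughly 4.3 kb encoding a human codon-optimized, nuclease-null Cas9 from Streptococcus pyogenes, driven by the CMV promoter for strong constitutive expression in mammalian cells. The record describes the protein only as "nuclease-null" and does not list the specific inactivating substitutions. A nuclear localization signal and the VP64 transcriptional activation domain, a tetramer of the herpes simplex VP16 minimal activation motif, are fused at the C terminus. The listed 3′ sequencing primer suggests that a TK polyadenylation signal lies downstream of the insert.

Because the catalytically dead Cas9 can still bind DNA under guide RNA direction but cannot cut it, the fusion acts as a programmable activator that recruits VP64 to promoter regions chosen by the guide and raises transcription of the target gene. The plasmid does not appear to encode a guide RNA, which would have to be supplied from a separate construct. It comes from a study of orthogonal Cas9 proteins for RNA-guided gene regulation and editing, where it represents the S. pyogenes activator.
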