Addgene plasmid #48674: M-SPn-VP64
Purpose: Mammalian SP-VP64 nuclease-null Cas9 activator expression, human optimized
Depositing lab: George Church. Depositing organization: Harvard Medical School. Publication: Orthogonal Cas9 proteins for RNA-guided gene regulation and editing. Esvelt KM, Mali P, Braff JL, Moosburner M, Yaung SJ, Church GM. Nat Methods. 2013 Sep 29. doi: 10.1038/nmeth.2681. PubMed 24076762.
Backbone
  Vector backbone: pcDNA3.3 TOPO
  Backbone manufacturer: Invitrogen
  Total vector size (bp): 9739
  Vector type: CRISPR
  Selectable markers: Neomycin (select with G418)
Growth in bacteria
  Bacterial resistance: Ampicillin, 100 μg/mL
  Growth temperature: 37°C
  Growth strain: DH5alpha
  Copy number: Unknown
Gene/Insert
  Gene/Insert name: Cas9-VP64, nuclease-null
  Species: S. pyogenes
  Insert size (bp): 4300
  Mutation: nuclease-null
  Promoter: CMV
  Tag / fusion protein: NLS (C terminal on insert); VP64 (C terminal on insert)
  Cloning method: Unknown
  Sequencing primers: 5′ CMV-F; 3′ TK-pA-R
Terms and licenses: Academic/Nonprofit Terms; Industry Terms: Not Available to Industry
How to cite: M-SPn-VP64 was a gift from George Church (Addgene plasmid # 48674 ; http://n2t.net/addgene:48674 ; RRID:Addgene_48674)
